>Addgene plasmid #59031 | pET-28a+GFP-CAMSAP1 CKK | depositor partial sequence | sequence record 91995 | Coding sequence
ATGGGCAGCAGCCATCATCATCATCATCACAGCAGCGGCCTGGTGCCGCGCGGCAGCCATATGGCTAGCA
TGACTGGTGGACAGCAAATGGGTCGCGGATCCGAATTCTGGAGTCATCCACAATTTGAGAAGGGCGGCGG
CAGTGGCGGCGGCAGTGGCGGCAGTGCCTGGAGCCACCCGCAGTTCGAAAAAGGCAGTATGAGCAAAGGA
GAAGAACTTTTCACTGGAGTTGTCCCAATTCTTGTTGAATTAGATGGTGATGTTAATGGGCACAAATTTT
CTGTCCGTGGAGAGGGTGAAGGTGATGCTACAAACGGAAAACTCACCCTTAAATTTATTTGCACTACTGG
AAAACTACCTGTTCCGTGGCCAACACTTGTCACTACTCTGACCTATGGTGTTCAATGCTTTTCCCGTTAT
CCGGATCACATGAAACGGCATGACTTTTTCAAGAGTGCCATGCCCGAAGGTTATGTACAGGAACGCACTA
TATCTTTCAAAGATGACGGGACCTACAAGACGCGTGCTGAAGTCAAGTTTGAAGGTGATACCCTTGTTAA
TCGTATCGAGTTAAAGGGTATTGATTTTAAAGAAGATGGAAACATTCTTGGACACAAACTCGAGTACAAC
TTTAACTCACACAATGTATACATCACGGCAGACAAACAAAAGAATGGAATCAAAGCTAACTTCAAAATTC
GCCACAACGTTGAAGATGGTTCCGTTCAACTAGCAGACCATTATCAACAAAATACTCCAATTGGCGATGG
CCCTGTCCTTTTACCAGACAACCATTACCTGTCGACACAATCTGTCCTTTCGAAAGATCCCAACGAAAAG
CGTGACCACATGGTCCTTCTTGAGTTTGTAACTGCTGCTGGGATTACACATGGCATGGATGAGCTCTACA
AAGGATCCGAAAATCTGTATTTTCAGGGGGGTGGAGGTGGTACAGGCTCCAGCCTGTCCTTGGCCTCTGC
GGCGACGACAGAACCCGAGAGCGTTCATTCCGGGGGCACACCCTCTCAGCGAGTGGAATCGATGGAAGCC
CTGCCCATACTGAGCCGTAACCCAAGCAGGAGCACAGACCGAGACTGGGAGACCGCGTCGGCGGCATCTT
CCCTGGCCTCAGTGGCCGAGTACACAGGTCCCAAGCTCTTTAAGGAGCCCAGTAGTAAATCAAACAAGCC
GATTATTCACAATGCCATATCCCATTGCTGCCTGGCTGGAAAAGTGAACGAACCCCACAAGAATTCCATA
TTGGAGGAGCTGGAGAAGTGTGATGCCAATCACTACATCATACTGTTTCGTGATGCTGGCTGCCAGTTCA
GGGCGCTTTACTGCTACTATCCTGATACTGAGGAAATCTACAAACTCACTGGCACGGGGCCAAAGAACAT
CACCAAGAAAATGATCGACAAACTGTATAAATACAGCTCAGACCGAAAACAGTTTAACTTGATCCCAGCC
AAAACCATGTCTGTCAGTGTGGACGCACTCACAATCCACAACCACCTGTGGCAGCCCAAGCGGCCTGCAG
TGCCAAAGAAGGCCCAGACTCGTAAATGA
