>Addgene plasmid #59031 | pET-28a+GFP-CAMSAP1 CKK | addgene partial sequence | sequence record 94366 | Xpress-F 5'-TATGGCTAGCATGACTGGT-3'
TTTGAGAAGGGCGGCGGCAGTGGCGGCGGCAGTGGCGGCAGTGCCTGGAGCCACCCGCAGTTCGAAAAAG
GCAGTATGAGCAAAGGAGAAGAACTTTTCACTGGAGTTGTCCCAATTCTTGTTGAATTAGATGGTGATGT
TAATGGGCACAAATTTTCTGTCCGTGGAGAGGGTGAAGGTGATGCTACAAACGGAAAACTCACCCTTAAA
TTTATTTGCACTACTGGAAAACTACCTGTTCCGTGGCCAACACTTGTCACTACTCTGACCTATGGTGTTC
AATGCTTTTCCCGTTATCCGGATCACATGAAACGGCATGACTTTTTCAAGAGTGCCATGCCCGAAGGTTA
TGTACAGGAACGCACTATATCTTTCAAAGATGACGGGACCTACAAGACGCGTGCTGAAGTCAAGTTTGAA
GGTGATACCCTTGTTAATCGTATCGAGTTAAAGGGTATTGATTTTAAAGAAGATGGAAACATTCTTGGAC
ACAAACTCGAATACAACTTTAACTCACACAATGTATACATCACGGCAGACAAACAAAAGAATGGAATCAA
AGCTAACTTCAAAATTCGCCACAACGTTGAAGATGGTTCCGTTCAACTAGCAGACCATTATCAACAAAAT
ACTCCAATTGGCGATGGCCCTGTCCTTTTACCAGACAACCATTACCTGTCGACACAATCTGTCCTTTCGA
AAGATCCCAACGAAAAGCGTGACCACATGGTCCTTCTTGAGTTTGTAACTGCTGCTGGGATTACACATGG
CATGGATGAGCTCTACAAAGGATCCGAAAATCTGTATTTTCA
