>Addgene plasmid #59031 | pET-28a+GFP-CAMSAP1 CKK | addgene partial sequence | sequence record 94370 | T7term 5'-GCTAGTTATTGCTCAGCGG-3'
CTTGTAGCAGCCGGATCTCAGTGGTGGTGGTGGTGGTGCTCGAGTGCCTATCATTTACGAGTCTGGGCCT
TCTTTGGCACTGCAGGCCGCTTGGGCTGCCACAGGTGGTTGTGGATTGTGAGTGCGTCCACACTGACAGA
CATGGTTTTGGCTGGGATCAAGTTAAACTGTTTTCGGTCTGAGCTGTATTTATACAGTTTGTCGATCATT
TTCTTGGTGATGTTCTTTGGCCCCGTGCCAGTGAGTTTGTAGATTTCCTCAGTATCAGGATAGTAGCAGT
AAAGCGCCCTGAACTGGCAGCCAGCATCACGAAACAGTATGATGTAGTGATTGGCATCACACTTCTCCAG
CTCCTCCAATATGGAATTCTTGTGGGGTTCGTTCACTTTTCCAGCCAGGCAGCAATGGGATATGGCATTG
TGAATAATCGGCTTGTTTGATTTACTACTGGGCTCCTTAAAGAGCTTGGGACCTGTGTACTCGGCCACTG
AGGCCAGGGAAGATGCCGCCGACGCGGTCTCCCAGTCTCGGTCTGTGCTCCTGCTTGGGTTACGGCTCAG
TATGGGCAGGGCTTCCATCGATTCCACTCGCTGAGAGGGTGTGCCCCCGGAATGAACGCTCTCGGGTTCT
GTCGTCGCCGCAGAGGCCAAGGACAGGCTGGAGCCTGTACCACCTCCACCCCCCTGAAAATACAGATTTT
CGGATCCTTTGTAGAGCTCATCCATGCCATGTGTAAT
