[The description below was written by a language model from this plasmid's Addgene catalogue record.]
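Description:
pET-28a+GFP-CAMSAP1 CKK is a bacterial expression plasmid built on the pET28a backbone for producing the CKK domain of human CAMSAP1 in E. coli. It is selected with kanamycin and is recorded as high copy. No feature table accompanies the record, so the promoter, origin of replication and other regulatory elements are not explicitly listed. pET28a-family vectors normally drive expression from a T7 promoter under lac operator control, which requires a host supplying T7 RNA polymerase, but this arrangement is inferred from the backbone name rather than stated in the record.

The backbone was modified to carry a His tag, a Strep tag and superfolder GFP (sfGFP), followed by a TEV protease recognition site. All of these lie N-terminal to the CKK insert, which was introduced by Gibson assembly. The expressed product is therefore a fluorescent fusion protein with two affinity tags. The His tag allows capture on immobilised metal resin, the Strep tag allows capture on Strep-Tactin-type resin, and sfGFP provides a robustly folding fluorescent label for visualising the protein. Because the TEV site sits between the tag block and the insert, protease cleavage removes all of the tags and the GFP together, leaving an essentially native CKK domain.

The exact residue boundaries of the CKK fragment are not given. The associated work concerns regulation of microtubule minus-end dynamics by CAMSAP and Patronin proteins, so the construct is suited to purifying recombinant CKK domain, with or without its fluorescent label, for in vitro studies of how this domain interacts with microtubules.
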