Addgene plasmid #59031: pET-28a+GFP-CAMSAP1 CKK
Purpose: expresses CKK domain of CAMSAP1 in E. coli
Depositing lab: Ron Vale. Depositing organization: University of California, San Francisco (UCSF). Publication: Regulation of microtubule minus-end dynamics by CAMSAPs and Patronin. Hendershott MC, Vale RD. Proc Natl Acad Sci U S A. 2014 Apr 22;111(16):5860-5. doi: 10.1073/pnas.1404133111. Epub 2014 Mar 26. PubMed 24706919.
Backbone
  Vector backbone: pET28a
  Modifications to backbone: vector contains a His tag, Strep tag and sfGFP; a TEV site can be used to cleave off all these tags to get a native construct
  Vector type: Bacterial Expression
Growth in bacteria
  Bacterial resistance: Kanamycin, 50 μg/mL
  Growth temperature: 37°C
  Growth strain: Top10
  Copy number: High Copy
Gene/Insert
  Gene/Insert name: CAMSAP1 CKK domain
  Species: H. sapiens (human)
  Entrez Gene: CAMSAP1
  Tag / fusion protein: His (N terminal on insert); Strep (N terminal on insert); sfGFP (N terminal on insert); TEV (N terminal on insert)
  Cloning method: Gibson Cloning
  Sequencing primers: 5′ GGAATTGTGAGCGGATAACAATT; 3′ GCT AGT TAT TGC TCA GCG G
Terms and licenses: Academic/Nonprofit Terms; Industry Terms: Not Available to Industry
How to cite: pET-28a+GFP-CAMSAP1 CKK was a gift from Ron Vale (Addgene plasmid # 59031 ; http://n2t.net/addgene:59031 ; RRID:Addgene_59031)
